>Addgene plasmid #83220 | pND-Ub16-UBCH5B Hs | depositor full sequence | sequence record 165372 | pND-Ub16-UBCH5B Hs sequence 6478 bps
CTAGTGCTTGGATTCTCACCAATAAAAAACGCCCGGCGGCAACCGAGCGTTCTGAACAAATCCAGATGGA
GTTCTGAGGTCATTACTGGATCTATCAACAGGAGTCCAAGCGAGCTCTCGAACCCCAGAGTCCCGCTCAG
AAGAACTCGTCAAGAAGGCGATAGAAGGCGATGCGCTGCGAATCGGGAGCGGCGATACCGTAAAGCACGA
GGAAGCGGTCAGCCCATTCGCCGCCAAGCTCTTCAGCAATATCACGGGTAGCCAACGCTATGTCCTGATA
GCGGTCCGCCACACCCAGCCGGCCACAGTCGATGAATCCAGAAAAGCGGCCATTTTCCACCATGATATTC
GGCAAGCAGGCATCGCCATGGGTCACGACGAGATCCTCGCCGTCGGGCATGCGCGCCTTGAGCCTGGCGA
ACAGTTCGGCTGGCGCGAGCCCCTGATGCTCTTCGTCCAGATCATCCTGATCGACAAGACCGGCTTCCAT
CCGAGTACGTGCTCGCTCGATGCGATGTTTCGCTTGGTGGTCGAATGGGCAGGTAGCCGGATCAAGCGTA
TGCAGCCGCCGCATTGCATCAGCCATGATGGATACTTTCTCGGCAGGAGCAAGGTGAGATGACAGGAGAT
CCTGCCCCGGCACTTCGCCCAATAGCAGCCAGTCCCTTCCCGCTTCAGTGACAACGTCGAGCACAGCTGC
GCAAGGAACGCCCGTCGTGGCCAGCCACGATAGCCGCGCTGCCTCGTCCTGCAGTTCATTCAGGGCACCG
GACAGGTCGGTCTTGACAAAAAGAACCGGGCGCCCCTGCGCTGACAGCCGGAACACGGCGGCATCAGAGC
AGCCGATTGTCTGTTGTGCCCAGTCATAGCCGAATAGCCTCTCCACCCAAGCGGCCGGAGAACCTGCGTG
CAATCCATCTTGTTCAATCATGCGAAACGATCCTCATCCTGTCTCTTGATCAGATCTTGATCCCCTGCGC
CATCAGATCCTTGGCGGCAAGAAAGCCATCCAGTTTACTTTGCAGGGCTTCCCAACCTTACCAGAGGGCG
CCCCAGCTGGCAATTCCGACGTCTAAGAAACCATTATTATCATGACATTAACCTATAAAAATAGGCGTAT
CACGAGGCCCTTTCGTCTTCACCTCGAGTCCCTATCAGTGATAGAGATTGACATCCCTATCAGTGATAGA
GATACTGAGCACATCAGCAGGACGCACTGACCGAATTCATTAAAGAGGAGAAAGGTACCATGGTTCGACC
ATTGAACTGCATCGTCGCCGTGTCCCAAAATATGGGGATTGGCAAGAACGGAGACCTACCCTGGCCTCCG
CTCAGGAACGAGTTCAAGTACTTCCAAAGAATGACCACAACCTCTTCAGTGGAAGGTAAACAGAATCTGG
TGATTATGGGTAGGAAAACCTGGTTCTCCATTCCTGAGAAGAATCGACCTTTAAAGGACAGAATTAATAT
AGTTCTCAGTAGAGAACTCAAAGAACCACCACGAGGAGCTCATTTTCTTGCCAAAAGTTTGGATGATGCC
TTAAGACTTATTGAACAACCGGAATTGGCATTAATTAAGGCGGCTCAGCGGGCTCGGGAAGCGGAGCGGG
ATCTGGCAGCGGCGGTAGCGCAGGCAGCAGCGGGTCAAGCGGTGCCTCGAGCGGCGCGGCCGCAAATGTC
GTACTACCATCACCATCACCATCACGATTACGATATCCCAACGACCGAAAACCTGTATTTTCAGGGCGCC
ATGGGATCCATGCAGATCTTCGTGAAGACTCTGACTGGTAAGACCATCACCCTCGAGGTGGAGCCCAGTG
ACACCATCGAGAATGTCAAGGCAAAGATCCAAGATAAGGAAGGCATTCCTCCTGATCAGCAGAGGTTGAT
CTTTGCCGGAAAACAGCTGGAAGATGGTCGTACCCTGTCTGACTACAACATCCAGAAAGAGTCCACCTTG
CACCTGGTACTCCGTCTCAGAGGTGGGTGAGAATTCGCCCTTCGGGGTACCCTTAAGGAAATCCATTATG
GCTCTGAAGAGAATCCACAAGGAATTGAATGATCTGGCACGGGACCCTCCAGCACAGTGTTCAGCAGGTC
CTGTTGGAGATGATATGTTCCATTGGCAAGCTACAATAATGGGGCCAAATGACAGTCCCTATCAGGGTGG
AGTATTTTTCTTGACAATTCATTTCCCAACAGATTACCCCTTCAAACCACCTAAGGTTGCATTTACAACA
AGAATTTATCATCCAAATATTAACAGTAATGGCAGCATTTGTCTTGATATTCTACGATCACAGTGGTCTC
CAGCACTAACTATTTCAAAAGTACTCTTGTCCATCTGTTCTCTGTTGTGTGATCCCAATCCAGATGATCC
TTTAGTACCTGAGATTGCTCGGATCTACAAAACAGATAGAGAAAAGTACAACAGAATAGCTCGGGAATGG
ACTCAGAAGTATGCGATGTAAGGTACCCCGAAGGGCGAATTCCGACAGGAAACAGCTATGCTTCCCCGGA
AGCGGGAGATCGTCGCCGGCGAGGTCGAGGACTTGCAGAAGAAGACCCGCGCCGGGGAGGGGGAGGTCAC
TAGGGAGGAAGGAGACGCAGCCATGGCAGGGAGGGGGAACGAGATCGACGAGGACCTGCACAGCCGCCAG
CTCGCCGTCTATGGGCGCGAGACCATGAAGCGCCTCTTCGGCTCCAACGTCCTCGTCTCTGGACTCCAGG
GTCTCGGTGCTGAGATCGCAAAGAACCTTGTCCTTGCGGGTGTCAAGTCTGTAACCTTGCATGATGATGG
TAACGTGGAGCTGTGGGACTTATCAAGCAACTTCTTCCTCTCGGAGAATGATGTTGGGCAAAACCGTGCT
CAAGCTTGTGTACAGAAGCTACAAGAGCTGAACAATGCTGTCCTCGTCTCTGCCTTAACCGGTGATTTGA
CCAAGGAGCACCTTTCTAAATTCCAGGCCGTTGTCTTCACTGATATCAGCTTAGATAAAGCAATTGAATT
TGATGATTACTGCCACAGCCAACAGCCACCCATTGCGTTCATCAAGTCTGAAGTTCGTGGTCTTTTTGGC
AGTGTTTTTTGTGACTTTGGTCCTGAATTTACTGTTTTGGATGTGGATGGAGAGGAACCACATACAGGAA
TTGTTGCATCAATCAGCAATGACAATCCAGCACTTGTATCTTGTGTGGACGATGAGCGTCTGGAGTTCCA
GGATGGTGATCTAGTTGTTTTCTCTGAAGTCCATGGAATGACTGAGCTGAATGATGGAAAACCAAGAAAA
GTTAAGAATGCAAGGCCTTACTCTTTCTTCTTGGAAGAAGACACTTCCTCATTTGGCGCATATGTTAGAG
GTGGTATTGTCACACAGGTCAAGCCACCGAAGGTTATTAAATTCAAACCCTTGAAAGAGGCCATGTCAGA
GCCGGGAGAATTTCTCATGAGTGATTTCTCCAAATTTGAGCGGCCACCTCTTCTGCATTTGGCATTCCAA
GCTTTGGATAAGTTTAGGACTGAGTTGAGCAGATTCCCTGTTGCTGGGTCCACTGATGATGTGCAAAGGG
TGATAGAGTATGCTATTAGCATTAATGATACTCTGGGAGATAGGAAACTTGAAGAAATTGACAAAAAGCT
CCTGCATCATTTTGCCAGTGGTTCCAGGGCTGTTCTGAATCCTATGGCTGCGATGTTTGGTGGTATTGTG
GGTCAGGAGGTAGTGAAAGCTTGCTCAGGGAAATTTCATCCACTTTATCAGTTCTTCTATTTTGATTCTG
TCGAGTCTCTCCCTGTTGACCCCTTGGAGCCTGGTGATTTGAAGCCGAAGAACAGTAGATATGATGCTCA
AATCAGCGTATTTGGATCTAAGCTTCAAAACAAACTGGAGGAAGCAAAAATCTTTATGGTCGGTTCTGGG
GCACTTGGATGTGAGTTCTTGAAGAACCTGGCACTAATGGGTATTTCTTGCAGCCAGAATGGAAATCTGA
CTCTGACAGATGATGATGTCATTGAAAAGAGTAATCTGAGCCGCCAATTTCTTTTCCGTGACTGGAACAT
TGGGCAACCTAAGTCCACAGTTGCTGCTACAGCTGCTATGGTAATTAATCCTAAACTTCATGTCGAGGCC
CTTCAGAACAGAGCAAGTCCTGAGACTGAAAATGTGTTTAATGATGCCTTCTGGGAGAACCTTGATGCTG
TTGTCAATGCCCTTGACAATGTTACTGCAAGAATGTACATAGACTCCAGATGTGTATATTTCCAGAAGCC
ACTTTTGGAATCTGGGACTCTGGGTGCTAAATGCAATACACAGATGGTCATCCCTCACCTAACAGAGAAC
TATGGGGCTTCAAGGGATCCACCTGAAAAGCAGGCACCTATGTGCACTGTACATTCATTTCCTCATAACA
TTGATCATTGCCTAACCTGGGCTAGGTCTGAGTTTGAGGGTTTACTTGAGAAGACTCCCACTGAAGTAAA
TGCTTTCCTGTCAAATCCTACTACATACATAAGTGCAGCAAGAACTGCTGGTGATGCACAGGCTAGAGAT
CAGCTTGAACGTGTTATTGAGTGTCTTGACAGAGACAAGTGCGAGACGTTCCAGGATTCTATTACCTGGG
CCCGGCTTAAGTTTGAGGATTACTTCTCCAACCGTGTGAAGCAGCTGACGTTCACTTTCCCAGAAGACTC
GATGACCAGCTCTGGTGCTCCTTTCTGGTCTGCTCCAAAGCGGTTCCCACGACCTGTGGAGTTCTCGTCC
AGTGATCAGAGTCAGCTTAGCTTTATTTTGGCTGCTGCAATATTGAGGGCAGAGACTTTTGGAATACCCA
TACCTGAGTGGGCCAAAACCCCAAACAAGCTGGCTGCTGAAGCTGTCGACAAGGTGATTGTCCCGGATTT
TCAACCAAAGCAGGGGGTTAAGATAGTTACACATGAGAAGGCCACTAGTCTGTCCTCTGCATCTGTTGAC
GACGCTGCTGTCATTGAAGAGCTTATTGCCAAGTTAGAAGAAGTTTCCAAAACACTGCCATCAGGGTTCC
ACATGAACCCAATACAGTTTGAGAAGGATGATGACACAAACTTCCATATGGATGTGATAGCTGGTTTTGC
CAACATGAGGGCAAGGAACTACAGCATTCCTGAAGTGGACAAGCTCAAGGCCAAGTTTATAGCCGGCAGG
ATCATCCCAGCTATCGCCACCTCCACCGCGATGGCCACTGGCCTCGTCTGCCTTGAGCTTTACAAAGCCC
TTGCTGGTGGACACAAGGTTGAAGACTACCGCAACACGTTTGCAAACCTCGCTATCCCTCTCTTCTCCAT
TGCTGAACCAGTTCCACCCAAGACCATCAAGCACCAGGAGTTGTCGTGGACGGTCTGGGACCGGTGGACT
GTGACGGGCAACATCACGCTGAGGGAGCTCCTGGAGTGGCTCAAGGAGAAGGGCCTGAACGCTTACAGCA
TATCCTGTGGCACCTCGCTGCTGTACAACTCCATGTTCCCCAGGCACAAGGAACGGCTTGACAGGAAGGT
AGTTGATGTTGCCAGGGAGGTGGCCAAGATGGAGGTGCCCTCTTACCGGCGTCATCTCGACGTCGTGGTG
GCGTGTGAGGATGACGACGACAATGATGTCGACATCCCACTTGTGTCGGTCTACTTCCGCTGACCTAGGC
GTTCGGCTGCGGCGAGCGGTATCAGCTCACTCAAAGGCGGTAATACGGTTATCCACAGAATCAGGGGATA
ACGCAGGAAAGAACATGTGAGCAAAAGGCCAGCAAAAGGCCAGGAACCGTAAAAAGGCCGCGTTGCTGGC
GTTTTTCCATAGGCTCCGCCCCCCTGACGAGCATCACAAAAATCGACGCTCAAGTCAGAGGTGGCGAAAC
CCGACAGGACTATAAAGATACCAGGCGTTTCCCCCTGGAAGCTCCCTCGTGCGCTCTCCTGTTCCGACCC
TGCCGCTTACCGGATACCTGTCCGCCTTTCTCCCTTCGGGAAGCGTGGCGCTTTCTCAATGCTCACGCTG
TAGGTATCTCAGTTCGGTGTAGGTCGTTCGCTCCAAGCTGGGCTGTGTGCACGAACCCCCCGTTCAGCCC
GACCGCTGCGCCTTATCCGGTAACTATCGTCTTGAGTCCAACCCGGTAAGACACGACTTATCGCCACTGG
CAGCAGCCACTGGTAACAGGATTAGCAGAGCGAGGTATGTAGGCGGTGCTACAGAGTTCTTGAAGTGGTG
GCCTAACTACGGCTACACTAGAAGGACAGTATTTGGTATCTGCGCTCTGCTGAAGCCAGTTACCTTCGGA
AAAAGAGTTGGTAGCTCTTGATCCGGCAAACAAACCACCGCTGGTAGCGGTGGTTTTTTTGTTTGCAAGC
AGCAGATTACGCGCAGAAAAAAAGGATCTCAAGAAGATCCTTTGATCTTTTCTACGGGGTCTGACGCTCA
GTGGAACGAAAACTCACGTTAAGGGATTTTGGTCATGA
Features (pLannotate 1.2.2; 11 found; start..end, strand, type, name):
     12..106     -  terminator     lambda t0 terminator: transcription terminator from phage lambda
    140..931     -  CDS            neo: KKA2_KLEPN - Also known as kan, nptII. Experimental evidence at protein level: Swiss-Prot protein existence level 1. Resistance to kanamycin, neomycin, paromomycin, ribostamycin, butirosin and gentamicin B. From Klebsiella pneumoniae.
    963..1082    -  CDS            tnpA (fragment): TN5P_ECOLX - Also known as tnp. Experimental evidence at protein level: Swiss-Prot protein existence level 1. Mediates transposition of transposon Tn5 by a 'cut and paste' mechanism. First, the monomeric transposase binds the 19 bp inverted DNA repeats flanking the transposon. Then, dimerization of the DNA- bound transposase creates a synaptic DNA complex. After nicking of the first DNA strand, excision of the transposon proceeds through a series of intermediates. The transposase then mediates the insertion of the transposon at a new site by strand transfer. The activity of the wild- type tran
   1149..1222    +  promoter       PLtetO-1 promoter: modified phage lambda PL promoter with tet operator sites (Lutz and Bujard, 1997)
   1250..1570    +  CDS            DHFR (fragment): mouse dihydrofolate reductase; Mus musculus Dhfr
   1686..1705    +  CDS            8xHis (fragment): 8xHis affinity tag
   1727..1747    +  CDS            TEV site: tobacco etch virus (TEV) protease recognition and cleavage site
   1760..1987    +  CDS            UBIQ_CERCA: Experimental evidence at protein level: Swiss-Prot protein existence level 1. Ubiquitin exists either covalently attached to another protein, or free (unanchored). When covalently bound, it is conjugated to target proteins via an isopeptide bond either as a monomer (monoubiquitin), a polymer linked via different Lys residues of the ubiquitin (polyubiquitin chains) or a linear polymer linked via the initiator Met of the ubiquitin (linear polyubiquitin chains). Polyubiquitin chains, when attached to a target protein, have different functions depending on the Lys residue of the ubiquitin that is
   2028..2468    +  CDS            UBE2D2: UB2D2_HUMAN - Also known as PUBC1, UBC4, UBC5B, UBCH4, UBCH5B. Experimental evidence at protein level: Swiss-Prot protein existence level 1. Accepts ubiquitin from the E1 complex and catalyzes its covalent attachment to other proteins. In vitro catalyzes 'Lys-48'- linked polyubiquitination. Mediates the selective degradation of short- lived and abnormal proteins. Functions in the E6/E6-AP-induced ubiquitination of p53/TP53. Mediates ubiquitination of PEX5 and autoubiquitination of STUB1 and TRAF6. Involved in the signal-induced conjugation and subsequent degradation of NFKBIA, FBXW2-mediated G
   2508..5660    +  CDS            UBA1: UBE11_WHEAT - Experimental evidence at protein level: Swiss-Prot protein existence level 1. Activates ubiquitin by first adenylating its C-terminal glycine residue with ATP, and thereafter linking this residue to the side chain of a cysteine residue in E1, yielding a ubiquitin-E1 thioester and free AMP. From Triticum aestivum (Wheat).
   5814..6402    -  rep_origin     ori: high-copy-number ColE1/pMB1/pBR322/pUC origin of replication
