[The description below was written by a language model from this plasmid's Addgene catalogue record and pLannotate feature annotations shown in this document.]
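Description:
pND-Ub16-UBCH5B Hs is a bacterial expression plasmid built on a modified pZE21 backbone, intended for reconstituting a ubiquitylation cascade in E. coli. It replicates from a high-copy ColE1/pUC-type origin and is selected with kanamycin through the neo (nptII) gene, which sits next to a residual Tn5 transposase fragment and is followed by a lambda t0 terminator. The catalogue lists a total size of 6465 bp, while the deposited full sequence is 6478 nt, a minor discrepancy.

The payload is driven by the PLtetO-1 promoter, a phage lambda PL derivative carrying tet operator sites. The first open reading frame encodes the N-terminal fragment of mouse dihydrofolate reductase (nDHFR, residues 1-108) fused through a flexible linker to His-tagged human ubiquitin. The annotation also detects a TEV protease recognition site between the His tag and ubiquitin, and it matches the ubiquitin sequence to a non-human entry, which is consistent with the protein's extreme conservation. Downstream lie separate coding regions for the human E2 conjugating enzyme UBCH5B (UBE2D2) and the wheat (Triticum aestivum) E1 activating enzyme UBA1, so that all three components appear to be expressed from the one promoter. This His6-Ub-E2-E1 cassette was transferred from earlier pGEN plasmids as a fusion to the C-terminus of the nDHFR-linker.

The associated publication describes a bacterial genetic selection system for discovering ubiquitylation cascades. The nDHFR fragment on ubiquitin is characteristic of a split-DHFR complementation design, in which attaching the tagged ubiquitin to a partner carrying the complementary fragment would restore enzyme activity. The record does not describe that partner construct or the selection conditions.
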