Addgene plasmid #83220: pND-Ub16-UBCH5B Hs
Purpose: Expresses the nDHFR-link1-His6-Ub, UBCH5B Hs and UBA1Ta in E.coli
Depositing lab: Gali Prag. Depositing organization: Tel Aviv University. Publication: A bacterial genetic selection system for ubiquitylation cascade discovery. Levin-Kravets O, Tanner N, Shohat N, Attali I, Keren-Kaplan T, Shusterman A, Artzi S, Varvak A, Reshef Y, Shi X, Zucker O, Baram T, Katina C, Pilzer I, Ben-Aroya S, Prag G. Nat Methods. 2016 Nov;13(11):945-952. doi: 10.1038/nmeth.4003. Epub 2016 Oct 3. PubMed 27694912.
Backbone
  Vector backbone: pZE21
  Backbone size w/o insert (bp): 2219
  Total vector size (bp): 6465
  Modifications to backbone: The pND-Ub vector is based on a modified pZE21 vector, contacting the pLtetO-1. cDNAs were amplified by polymerase chain reaction (PCR), digested and sub-cloned into the vectors. The mouse cDNA of the nDHFR fragment (residues 1-108) was PCR-amplified and sub-cloned between the KpnI and PacI sites (the PacI site was inserted into the vector by PCR) into the pZE21 vector. Then a flexible linker (Figure 4) was constructed a using two-step PCR method and digested with PacI and NotI (the NotI site was inserted into the vector by PCR) and cloned into the vector downstream to the pLtetO1-nDHFR. Ubiquitylation apparatus cassettes containing a His6-Ub-E2-E1 were PCR-amplified from pGEN plasmids expressing different E2s or Ub mutants (Keren-Kaplan et al, 2011) and sub-cloned as fusion to the C-terminus of the nDHFR-linker1 into the NotI and AvrII endonuclease recognition sites.
  Vector type: Bacterial Expression
Growth in bacteria
  Bacterial resistance: Kanamycin, 50 μg/mL
  Growth temperature: 37°C
  Growth strain: DH5alpha
  Copy number: High Copy
Gene/Insert 1
  Gene/Insert name: Ubiquitin
  Species: H. sapiens (human)
Gene/Insert 2
  Gene/Insert name: E2 ubiquitin conjugating enzyme (alt name: UBCH5b)
  Species: H. sapiens (human)
  Entrez Gene: UBE2D2 (a.k.a. E2(17)KB2, PUBC1, UBC4, UBC4/5, UBCH4, UBCH5B)
Terms and licenses: Academic/Nonprofit Terms; Industry Terms: Not Available to Industry
How to cite: pND-Ub16-UBCH5B Hs was a gift from Gali Prag (Addgene plasmid # 83220)
