>Addgene plasmid #83220 | pND-Ub16-UBCH5B Hs | addgene partial sequence | sequence record 163595 | mCAZ1-R 5'-CTTCAAGCCTCCATCCACAT-3'
TGGCTGTTGGCTGTGGCAGTAATCATCAAATTCAATTGCTTTATCTAAGCTGATATCAGTGAAGACAACG
GCCTGGAATTTAGAAAGGTGCTCCTTGGTCAAATCACCGGTTAAGGCAGAGACGAGGACAGCATTGTTCA
GCTCTTGTAGCTTCTGTACACAAGCTTGAGCACGGTTTTGCCCAACATCATTCTCCGAGAGGAAGAAGTT
GCTTGATAAGTCCCACAGCTCCACGTTACCATCATCATGCAAGGTTACAGACTTGACACCCGCAAGGACA
AGGTTCTTTGCGATCTCAGCACCGAGACCCTGGAGTCCAGAGACGAGGACGTTGGAGCCGAAGAGGCGCT
TCATGGTCTCGCGCCCATAGACGGCGAGCTGGCGGCTGTGCAGGTCCTCGTCGATCTCGTTCCCCCTCCC
TGCCATGGCTGCGTCTCCTTCCTCCCTAGTGACCTCCCCCTCCCCGGCGCGGGTCTTCTTCTGCAAGTCC
TCGACCTCGCCGGCGACGATCTCCCGCTTCCGGGGAAGCATAGCTGTTTCCTGTCGGAATTCGCCCTTCG
GGGTACCTTACATCGCATACTTCTGAGTCCATTCCCGAGCTATTCTGTTGTACTTTTCTCTATCTGTTTT
GTAGATCCGAGCAATCTCAGGTACTAAAGGATCATCTGGATTGGGATCACACAACAGAGAACAGATGGAC
AAGAGTACTTTTGAAATAGTTAGTGCTGGAGACCACTGTGATCGTAGAATATCAAGACAAATGCTGCCAT
TACTGTTAATATTTGGATGA
