>Addgene plasmid #83220 | pND-Ub16-UBCH5B Hs | addgene partial sequence | sequence record 163596 | pBRforEco 5'-AATAGGCGTATCACGAGGC-3'
TAGAGATTGACATCCCTATCAGTGATAGAGATACTGAGCACATCAGCAGGACGCACTGACCGAATTCATT
AAAGAGGAGAAAGGTACCATGGTTCGACCATTGAACTGCATCGTCGCCGTGTCCCAAAATATGGGGATTG
GCAAGAACGGAGACCTACCCTGGCCTCCGCTCAGGAACGAGTTCAAGTACTTCCAAAGAATGACCACAAC
CTCTTCAGTGGAAGGTAAACAGAATCTGGTGATTATGGGTAGGAAAACCTGGTTCTCCATTCCTGAGAAG
AATCGACCTTTAAAGGACAGAATTAATATAGTTCTCAGTAGAGAACTCAAAGAACCACCACGAGGAGCTC
ATTTTCTTGCCAAAAGTTTGGATGATGCCTTAAGACTTATTGAACAACCGGAATTGGCATTAATTAAGGC
GGCTCAGCGGGCTCGGGAAGCGGAGCGGGATCTGGCAGCGGCGGTAGCGCAGGCAGCAGCGGGTCAAGCG
GTGCCTCGAGCGGCGCGGCCGCAAATGTCGTACTACCATCACCATCACCATCACGATTACGATATCCCAA
CGACCGAAAACCTGTATTTTCAGGGCGCCATGGGATCCATGCAGATCTTCGTGAAGACTCTGACTGGTAA
GACCATCACCCTCGAGGTGGAGCCCAGTGACACCATCGAGAATGTCAAGGCAAAGATCCAAGATAAGGAA
GGCATTCCTCCTGATCAGCAGAGGTTGATCTTTGCCGGAAAACAGCTGGAAGATGGTCGTACCCTGTCTG
ACTACAACATCCAGAAAGAGTCCACCTTGCACCTGGTACTCCGTCTCAGAG
